>Addgene plasmid #220773 | pAV-CAG-oScarlet-WPRE-BC9-pA | addgene full sequence | sequence record 436574 | Addgene NGS Result
CTGCGCGCTCGCTCGCTCACTGAGGCCGCCCGGGCAAAGCCCGGGCGTCGGGCGACCTTTGGTCGCCCGG
CCTCAGTGAGCGAGCGAGCGCGCAGAGAGGGAGTGGCCAACTCCATCACTAGGGGTTCCTTGTAGTTAAT
GATTAACCCGCCATGCTACTTATCTACGTAGCCATGCTCTAGGAAGAGTACCATTGACGTCAATAATGAC
GTATGTTCCCATAGTAACGCCAATAGGGACTTTCCATTGACGTCAATGGGTGGAGTATTTACGGTAAACT
GCCCACTTGGCAGTACATCAAGTGTATCATATGCCAAGTACGCCCCCTATTGACGTCAATGACGGTAAAT
GGCCCGCCTGGCATTATGCCCAGTACATGACCTTATGGGACTTTCCTACTTGGCAGTACATCTACGTATT
AGTCATCGCTATTACCATGGTCGAGGTGAGCCCCACGTTCTGCTTCACTCTCCCCATCTCCCCCCCCTCC
CCACCCCCAATTTTGTATTTATTTATTTTTTAATTATTTTGTGCAGCGATGGGGGCGGGGGGGGGGGGGG
GCGCGCGCCAGGCGGGGCGGGGCGGGGCGAGGGGCGGGGCGGGGCGAGGCGGAGAGGTGCGGCGGCAGCC
AATCAGAGCGGCGCGCTCCGAAAGTTTCCTTTTATGGCGAGGCGGCGGCGGCGGCGGCCCTATAAAAAGC
GAAGCGCGCGGCGGGCGGGAGTCGCTGCGCGCTGCCTTCGCCCCGTGCCCCGCTCCGCCGCCGCCTCGCG
CCGCCCGCCCCGGCTCTGACTGACCGCGTTACTCCCACAGGTGAGCGGGCGGGACGGCCCTTCTCCTCCG
GGCTGTAATTAGCGCTTGGTTTAATGACGGCTTGTTTCTTTTCTGTGGCTGCGTGAAAGCCTTGAGGGGC
TCCGGGAGGGCCCTTTGTGCGGGGGGAGCGGCTCGGGGCTGTCCGCGGGGGGACGGCTGCCTTCGGGGGG
GACGGGGCAGGGCGGGGTTCGGCTTCTGGCGTGTGACCGGCGGCTCTAGAGCCTCTGCTAACCATGTTCA
TGCCTTCTTCTTTTTCCTACAGCTCCTGGGCAACGTGCTGGTTATTGTGCTGTCTCATCATTTTGGCAAA
GAATTGGATCCGAATTCATGGTGAGCAAGGGCGAGGCAGTGATCAAGGAGTTCATGCGGTTCAAGGTGCA
CATGGAGGGCTCCATGAACGGCCACGAGTTCGAGATCGAGGGCGAGGGCGAGGGCCGCCCCTACGAGGGC
ACCCAGACCGCCAAGCTGAAGGTGACCAAGGGTGGCCCCCTGCCCTTCTCCTGGGACATCCTGTCCCCTC
AGTTCATGTACGGCTCCAGGGCCTTCACCAAGCACCCCGCCGACATCCCCGACTACTATAAGCAGTCCTT
CCCCGAGGGCTTCAAGTGGGACCGCGTGATGAACTTCGAGGACGGCGGCGCCGTGACCGTGACCCAGGAC
ACCTCCCTGGAGGACGGCACCCTGATCTACAAGGTGAAGCTCCGCGGCACCAACTTCCCTCCTGACGGCC
CCGTAATGCAGAAGAAGACAATGGGCTGGGAAGCGTCCACCGAGCGGTTGTACCCCGAGGACGGCGTGCT
GAAGGGCGACATTAAGATGGCCCTGCGCCTGAAGGACGGCGGGCGCTACCTGGCGGACTTCAAGACCACC
TACAAGGCCAAGAAGCCCGTGCAGATGCCCGGCGCCTACAACGTGGACCGCAAGTTGGACATCACCTCCC
ACAACGAGGACTACACCGTGGTGGAACAGTACGAACGCTCCGAGGGCCGCCACTCCACCGGCGGCATGGA
CGAGCTGTACAAGTAAAAGCTTTCTAGAGGCGCGAGCTTATCGATAATCAACCTCTGGATTACAAAATTT
GTGAAAGATTGACTGGTATTCTTAACTATGTTGCTCCTTTTACGCTATGTGGATACGCTGCTTTAATGCC
TTTGTATCATGCTATTGCTTCCCGTATGGCTTTCATTTTCTCCTCCTTGTATAAATCCTGGTTGCTGTCT
CTTTATGAGGAGTTGTGGCCCGTTGTCAGGCAACGTGGCGTGGTGTGCACTGTGTTTGCTGACGCAACCC
CCACTGGTTGGGGCATTGCCACCACCTGTCAGCTCCTTTCCGGGACTTTCGCTTTCCCCCTCCCTATTGC
CACGGCGGAACTCATCGCCGCCTGCCTTGCCCGCTGCTGGACAGGGGCTCGGCTGTTGGGCACTGACAAT
TCCGTGGTGTTGTCGGGGAAATCATCGTCCTTTCCTTGGCTGCTCGCCTGTGTTGCCACCTGGATTCTGC
GCGGGACGTCCTTCTGCTACGTCCCTTCGGCCCTCAATCCAGCGGACCTTCCTTCCCGCGGCCTGCTGCC
GGCTCTGCGGCCTCTTCCGCGTCTTCGCCTTCGCCCTCAGACGAGTCGGATCTCCCTTTGGGCCGCCTCC
CCGCGCGGCCGCACAAGGAGTTCATGCAGCTCTTCAAGATCCAGTAGGAGTTCTTGCACATCAAGCTCGT
CTTCATCAACATGTTGATCTTGATGAAGCAGTTCTACAACCTTTCGAGCAGACATGATAAGATACATTGA
TGAGTTTGGACAAACCACAACTAGAATGCAGTGAAAAAAATGCTTTATTTGTGAAATTTGTGATGCTATT
GCTTTATTTGTAACCATTATAAGCTGCAATAAACAAGTTAACAACAACAATTGCATTCATTTTATGTTTC
AGGTTCAGGGGGAGATGTGGGAGGTTTTTTAAAGCAAGTAAAACCTCTACAAATGTGGTAAAATCGATAA
GGATCTTCCTAGAGCATGGCTACGTAGATAAGTAGCATGGCGGGTTAATCATTAACTACAAGGAACCCCT
AGTGATGGAGTTGGCCACTCCCTCTCTGCGCGCTCGCTCGCTCACTGAGGCCGCCCGGGCTTTGCCCGGG
CGGCCTCAGTGAGCGAGCGAGCGCGCAGCTGCATTAATGAATCGGCCAACGCGCGGGGAGAGGCGGTTTG
CGTATTGGGCGCTCTTCCGCTTCCTCGCTCACTGACTCGCTGCGCTCGGTCGTTCGGCTGCGGCGAGCGG
TATCAGCTCACTCAAAGGCGGTAATACGGTTATCCACAGAATCAGGGGATAACGCAGGAAAGAACATGTG
AGCAAAAGGCCAGCAAAAGGCCAGGAACCGTAAAAAGGCCGCGTTGCTGGCGTTTTTCCATAGGCTCCGC
CCCCCTGACGAGCATCACAAAAATCGACGCTCAAGTCAGAGGTGGCGAAACCCGACAGGACTATAAAGAT
ACCAGGCGTTTCCCCCTGGAAGCTCCCTCGTGCGCTCTCCTGTTCCGACCCTGCCGCTTACCGGATACCT
GTCCGCCTTTCTCCCTTCGGGAAGCGTGGCGCTTTCTCATAGCTCACGCTGTAGGTATCTCAGTTCGGTG
TAGGTCGTTCGCTCCAAGCTGGGCTGTGTGCACGAACCCCCCGTTCAGCCCGACCGCTGCGCCTTATCCG
GTAACTATCGTCTTGAGTCCAACCCGGTAAGACACGACTTATCGCCACTGGCAGCAGCCACTGGTAACAG
GATTAGCAGAGCGAGGTATGTAGGCGGTGCTACAGAGTTCTTGAAGTGGTGGCCTAACTACGGCTACACT
AGAAGAACAGTATTTGGTATCTGCGCTCTGCTGAAGCCAGTTACCTTCGGAAAAAGAGTTGGTAGCTCTT
GATCCGGCAAACAAACCACCGCTGGTAGCGGTGGTTTTTTTGTTTGCAAGCAGCAGATTACGCGCAGAAA
AAAAGGATCTCAAGAAGATCCTTTGATCTTTTCTACGGGGTCTGACGCTCAGTGGAACGAAAACTCACGT
TAAGGGATTTTGGTCATGAGATTATCAAAAAGGATCTTCACCTAGATCCTTTTAAATTAAAAATGAAGTT
TTAAATCAATCTAAAGTATATATGAGTAAACTTGGTCTGACAGTTACCAATGCTTAATCAGTGAGGCACC
TATCTCAGCGATCTGTCTATTTCGTTCATCCATAGTTGCCTGACTCCCCGTCGTGTAGATAACTACGATA
CGGGAGGGCTTACCATCTGGCCCCAGTGCTGCAATGATACCGCGAGACCCACGCTCACCGGCTCCAGATT
TATCAGCAATAAACCAGCCAGCCGGAAGGGCCGAGCGCAGAAGTGGTCCTGCAACTTTATCCGCCTCCAT
CCAGTCTATTAATTGTTGCCGGGAAGCTAGAGTAAGTAGTTCGCCAGTTAATAGTTTGCGCAACGTTGTT
GCCATTGCTACAGGCATCGTGGTGTCACGCTCGTCGTTTGGTATGGCTTCATTCAGCTCCGGTTCCCAAC
GATCAAGGCGAGTTACATGATCCCCCATGTTGTGCAAAAAAGCGGTTAGCTCCTTCGGTCCTCCGATCGT
TGTCAGAAGTAAGTTGGCCGCAGTGTTATCACTCATGGTTATGGCAGCACTGCATAATTCTCTTACTGTC
ATGCCATCCGTAAGATGCTTTTCTGTGACTGGTGAGTACTCAACCAAGTCATTCTGAGAATAGTGTATGC
GGCGACCGAGTTGCTCTTGCCCGGCGTCAATACGGGATAATACCGCGCCACATAGCAGAACTTTAAAAGT
GCTCATCATTGGAAAACGTTCTTCGGGGCGAAAACTCTCAAGGATCTTACCGCTGTTGAGATCCAGTTCG
ATGTAACCCACTCGTGCACCCAACTGATCTTCAGCATCTTTTACTTTCACCAGCGTTTCTGGGTGAGCAA
AAACAGGAAGGCAAAATGCCGCAAAAAAGGGAATAAGGGCGACACGGAAATGTTGAATACTCATACTCTT
CCTTTTTCAATATTATTGAAGCATTTATCAGGGTTATTGTCTCATGAGCGGATACATATTTGAATGTATT
TAGAAAAATAAACAAATAGGGGTTCCGCGCACATTTCCCCGAAAAGTGCCACCTAAATTGTAAGCGTTAA
TATTTTGTTAAAATTCGCGTTAAATTTTTGTTAAATCAGCTCATTTTTTAACCAATAGGCCGAAATCGGC
AAAATCCCTTATAAATCAAAAGAATAGACCGAGATAGGGT
[37 nt withheld, positions 5081-5117]
AAAGAACGTGGACTCCAACGTCAAAGG
[49 nt withheld, positions 5145-5193]
T
[91 nt withheld, positions 5195-5285]
G
[124 nt withheld, positions 5287-5410]
CCCATTCGCCATTCAGGCTGCGCAACTGTTGGGAAGGGCGATCGGTGCGGGCCTCTTCGCTATTACGCCA
G
Features (pLannotate 1.2.2; 18 found; start..end, strand, type, name):
    191..439     +  enhancer       CMV enhancer (fragment): human cytomegalovirus immediate early enhancer
    441..717     +  promoter       chicken β-actin promoter: No description available
    718..853     +  intron         hybrid intron (fragment): hybrid between chicken β-actin (CBA) and minute virus of mice (MMV) introns (Gray et al., 2011)
    942..1072    +  intron         chimeric intron (fragment): chimera between introns from chicken β-actin and rabbit β-globin
   1070..1132    +  CDS            HBB (fragment): HBB_LEPEU - Experimental evidence at protein level: Swiss-Prot protein existence level 1. Involved in oxygen transport from the lung to the various peripheral tissues. From Lepus europaeus (European hare).
   1138..1833    +  CDS            mScarlet: mScarlet is a basic (constitutively fluorescent) red fluorescent protein published in 2016, derived from synthetic construct. It has moderate acid sensitivity.
   1866..2454    +  misc_feature   WPRE: woodchuck hepatitis virus posttranscriptional regulatory element
   2578..2699    -  polyA_signal   SV40 poly(A) signal: SV40 polyadenylation signal
   2722..2790    -  CDS            large T antigen (fragment): large T antigen from SV40 (simian virus 40)
   2861..2923    +  repeat_region  AAV2 ITR (fragment): inverted terminal repeat of adeno-associated virus serotype 2 inverted
   2941..2968    -  repeat_region  AAV2 ITR (fragment): inverted terminal repeat of adeno-associated virus serotype 2 inverted
   2966..3022    -  CDS            lacI (fragment): lac repressor; lacI; The lac repressor binds to the lac operator to inhibit transcription in E. coli. This inhibition can be relieved by adding lactose or isopropyl-β-D-thiogalactopyranoside (IPTG).
   3205..3793    -  rep_origin     ori: high-copy-number ColE1/pMB1/pBR322/pUC origin of replication
   3964..4824    -  CDS            AmpR: β-lactamase; bla; confers resistance to ampicillin, carbenicillin, and related antibiotics
   4825..4929    -  promoter       AmpR promoter: bla
   4982..5410    -  rep_origin     f1 ori (sequence partly withheld): f1 bacteriophage origin of replication; arrow indicates direction of (+) strand synthesis
   5415..3       -  CDS            lacZα (fragment) (across the origin): LacZα fragment of β-galactosidase; lacZ fragment
   5479..130     -  repeat_region  AAV2 ITR (fragment) (across the origin): inverted terminal repeat of adeno-associated virus serotype 2 inverted
