[The description below was written by a language model from this plasmid's Addgene catalogue record and pLannotate feature annotations shown in this document.]
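Description:
pAV-CAG-oScarlet-WPRE-BC9-pA is an AAV transfer plasmid of about 5.5 kb, derived from the related pAV-CAG-Sun1-GFP-WPRE-BC9-pA vector by placing the insert between BamHI and NotI sites, both of which are retained. It is maintained in E. coli through a high-copy ColE1/pUC-type origin and selected with ampicillin via the β-lactamase gene and its native promoter. An f1 phage origin and small remnants of lacZα and lacI from the cloning backbone are also annotated. AAV2 inverted terminal repeat sequences flank the expression cassette. They are detected only as fragments, which is common for these repeat-rich, structured elements in assembled sequence reads. The ITRs provide the cis signals needed for replication and packaging of the intervening DNA into recombinant AAV particles.

The payload is driven by the CAG promoter, annotated here as a CMV enhancer fragment, the chicken β-actin promoter and chimeric β-actin/β-globin intron sequence, giving strong, broadly active expression in mammalian cells. It drives oScarlet, a red fluorescent protein that the annotation matches to mScarlet. Downstream lie the WPRE, which enhances transcript stability and expression, and an SV40 polyadenylation signal. The construct name places the Projection-TAG barcode BC9 between the WPRE and the poly(A) signal, consistent with an unannotated gap there, although the feature table does not identify the barcode itself. In that position the barcode would be carried in the 3′ untranslated region of the transcript. According to the record, the red fluorescence supports isolation of transduced cells, while the expressed barcode serves as one member of a set for multiplexed tracing of neuronal projections.
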