Addgene plasmid #220773: pAV-CAG-oScarlet-WPRE-BC9-pA
Purpose: Expression of oScarlet for cell isolation and Projection-TAG BC for multiplex projection tracing
Depositing lab: Vijay Samineni. Depositing organization: Washington University in Saint Louis. Publication: Projection-TAGs enable multiplex projection tracing and multi-modal profiling of projection neurons. Yang L, Liu F, Hahm H, Okuda T, Li X, Zhang Y, Kalyanaraman V, Heitmeier MR, Samineni VK. Nat Commun. 2025 Jul 1;16(1):5557. doi: 10.1038/s41467-025-60360-w. PubMed 40593543.
Backbone
  Vector backbone: pAV-CAG-Sun1-GFP-WPRE-BC9-pA
  Backbone manufacturer: Samineni Lab (Addgene #220761)
  Vector type: AAV
Growth in bacteria
  Bacterial resistance: Ampicillin, 100 μg/mL
  Growth temperature: 37°C
  Growth strain: NEB Stable
  Copy number: High Copy
Gene/Insert
  Gene/Insert name: oScarlert-WPRE-BC9
  Species: Synthetic
  Promoter: CAG
  Cloning method: Restriction Enzyme; 5′ cloning site BamHI (not destroyed); 3′ cloning site NotI (not destroyed)
  Sequencing primers: 5′ n/a
Terms and licenses: Academic/Nonprofit Terms; Industry Terms: Not Available to Industry
Depositor comments: Please visit https://doi.org/10.1101/2024.04.24.590975 for bioRxiv preprint.
How to cite: pAV-CAG-oScarlet-WPRE-BC9-pA was a gift from Vijay Samineni (Addgene plasmid # 220773 ; http://n2t.net/addgene:220773 ; RRID:Addgene_220773)
